>Addgene plasmid #21222 | T/Brachyury-eGFP Rex Neo | depositor full sequence | sequence record 172791 | T/Brachyury-eGFP Rex Neo sequence 9018 bps
CAGGTGGCACTTTTCGGGGAAATGTGCGCGGAACCCCTATTTGTTTATTTTTCTAAATACATTCAAATAT
GTATCCGCTCATGAGACAATAACCCTGATAAATGCTTCAATAATATTGAAAAAGGAAGAGTATGAGTATT
CAACATTTCCGTGTCGCCCTTATTCCCTTTTTTGCGGCATTTTGCCTTCCTGTTTTTGCTCACCCAGAAA
CGCTGGTGAAAGTAAAAGATGCTGAAGATCAGTTGGGTGCACGAGTGGGTTACATCGAACTGGATCTCAA
CAGCGGTAAGATCCTTGAGAGTTTTCGCCCCGAAGAACGTTTTCCAATGATGAGCACTTTTAAAGTTCTG
CTATGTGGCGCGGTATTATCCCGTATTGACGCCGGGCAAGAGCAACTCGGTCGCCGCATACACTATTCTC
AGAATGACTTGGTTGAGTACTCACCAGTCACAGAAAAGCATCTTACGGATGGCATGACAGTAAGAGAATT
ATGCAGTGCTGCCATAACCATGAGTGATAACACTGCGGCCAACTTACTTCTGACAACGATCGGAGGACCG
AAGGAGCTAACCGCTTTTTTGCACAACATGGGGGATCATGTAACTCGCCTTGATCGTTGGGAACCGGAGC
TGAATGAAGCCATACCAAACGACGAGCGTGACACCACGATGCCTGTAGCAATGGCAACAACGTTGCGCAA
ACTATTAACTGGCGAACTACTTACTCTAGCTTCCCGGCAACAATTAATAGACTGGATGGAGGCGGATAAA
GTTGCAGGACCACTTCTGCGCTCGGCCCTTCCGGCTGGCTGGTTTATTGCTGATAAATCTGGAGCCGGTG
AGCGTGGGTCTCGCGGTATCATTGCAGCACTGGGGCCAGATGGTAAGCCCTCCCGTATCGTAGTTATCTA
CACGACGGGGAGTCAGGCAACTATGGATGAACGAAATAGACAGATCGCTGAGATAGGTGCCTCACTGATT
AAGCATTGGTAACTGTCAGACCAAGTTTACTCATATATACTTTAGATTGATTTAAAACTTCATTTTTAAT
TTAAAAGGATCTAGGTGAAGATCCTTTTTGATAATCTCATGACCAAAATCCCTTAACGTGAGTTTTCGTT
CCACTGAGCGTCAGACCCCGTAGAAAAGATCAAAGGATCTTCTTGAGATCCTTTTTTTCTGCGCGTAATC
TGCTGCTTGCAAACAAAAAAACCACCGCTACCAGCGGTGGTTTGTTTGCCGGATCAAGAGCTACCAACTC
TTTTTCCGAAGGTAACTGGCTTCAGCAGAGCGCAGATACCAAATACTGTCCTTCTAGTGTAGCCGTAGTT
AGGCCACCACTTCAAGAACTCTGTAGCACCGCCTACATACCTCGCTCTGCTAATCCTGTTACCAGTGGCT
GCTGCCAGTGGCGATAAGTCGTGTCTTACCGGGTTGGACTCAAGACGATAGTTACCGGATAAGGCGCAGC
GGTCGGGCTGAACGGGGGGTTCGTGCACACAGCCCAGCTTGGAGCGAACGACCTACACCGAACTGAGATA
CCTACAGCGTGAGCTATGAGAAAGCGCCACGCTTCCCGAAGGGAGAAAGGCGGACAGGTATCCGGTAAGC
GGCAGGGTCGGAACAGGAGAGCGCACGAGGGAGCTTCCAGGGGGAAACGCCTGGTATCTTTATAGTCCTG
TCGGGTTTCGCCACCTCTGACTTGAGCGTCGATTTTTGTGATGCTCGTCAGGGGGGCGGAGCCTATGGAA
AAACGCCAGCAACGCGGCCTTTTTACGGTTCCTGGCCTTTTGCTGGCCTTTTGCTCACATGTTCTTTCCT
GCGTTATCCCCTGATTCTGTGGATAACCGTATTACCGCCTTTGAGTGAGCTGATACCGCTCGCCGCAGCC
GAACGACCGAGCGCAGCGAGTCAGTGAGCGAGGAAGCGGAAGAGCGCCCAATACGCAAACCGCCTCTCCC
CGCGCGTTGGCCGATTCATTAATGCAGCTGGCACGACAGGTTTCCCGACTGGAAAGCGGGCAGTGAGCGC
AACGCAATTAATGTGAGTTAGCTCACTCATTAGGCACCCCAGGCTTTACACTTTATGCTTCCGGCTCGTA
TGTTGTGTGGAATTGTGAGCGGATAACAATTTCACACAGGAAACAGCTATGACCATGATTACGCCAAGCG
CGCAATTAACCCTCACTAAAGGGAACAAAAGCTGGAGCTGCAAGCTTAATGTAGTCTTATGCAATACTCT
TGTAGTCTTGCAACATGGTAACGATGAGTTAGCAACATGCCTTACAAGGAGAGAAAAAGCACCGTGCATG
CCGATTGGTGGAAGTAAGGTGGTACGATCGTGCCTTATTAGGAAGGCAACAGACGGGTCTGACATGGATT
GGACGAACCACTGAATTGCCGCATTGCAGAGATATTGTATTTAAGTGCCTAGCTCGATACAATAAACGGG
TCTCTCTGGTTAGACCAGATCTGAGCCTGGGAGCTCTCTGGCTAACTAGGGAACCCACTGCTTAAGCCTC
AATAAAGCTTGCCTTGAGTGCTTCAAGTAGTGTGTGCCCGTCTGTTGTGTGACTCTGGTAACTAGAGATC
CCTCAGACCCTTTTAGTCAGTGTGGAAAATCTCTAGCAGTGGCGCCCGAACAGGGACCTGAAAGCGAAAG
GGAAACCAGAGCTCTCTCGACGCAGGACTCGGCTTGCTGAAGCGCGCACGGCAAGAGGCGAGGGGCGGCG
ACTGGTGAGTACGCCAAAAATTTTGACTAGCGGAGGCTAGAAGGAGAGAGATGGGTGCGAGAGCGTCAGT
ATTAAGCGGGGGAGAATTAGATCGCGATGGGAAAAAATTCGGTTAAGGCCAGGGGGAAAGAAAAAATATA
AATTAAAACATATAGTATGGGCAAGCAGGGAGCTAGAACGATTCGCAGTTAATCCTGGCCTGTTAGAAAC
ATCAGAAGGCTGTAGACAAATACTGGGACAGCTACAACCATCCCTTCAGACAGGATCAGAAGAACTTAGA
TCATTATATAATACAGTAGCAACCCTCTATTGTGTGCATCAAAGGATAGAGATAAAAGACACCAAGGAAG
CTTTAGACAAGATAGAGGAAGAGCAAAACAAAAGTAAGACCACCGCACAGCAAGCGGCCGCTGATCTTCA
GACCTGGAGGAGGAGATATGAGGGACAATTGGAGAAGTGAATTATATAAATATAAAGTAGTAAAAATTGA
ACCATTAGGAGTAGCACCCACCAAGGCAAAGAGAAGAGTGGTGCAGAGAGAAAAAAGAGCAGTGGGAATA
GGAGCTTTGTTCCTTGGGTTCTTGGGAGCAGCAGGAAGCACTATGGGCGCAGCCTCAATGACGCTGACGG
TACAGGCCAGACAATTATTGTCTGGTATAGTGCAGCAGCAGAACAATTTGCTGAGGGCTATTGAGGCGCA
ACAGCATCTGTTGCAACTCACAGTCTGGGGCATCAAGCAGCTCCAGGCAAGAATCCTGGCTGTGGAAAGA
TACCTAAAGGATCAACAGCTCCTGGGGATTTGGGGTTGCTCTGGAAAACTCATTTGCACCACTGCTGTGC
CTTGGAATGCTAGTTGGAGTAATAAATCTCTGGAACAGATTTGGAATCACACGACCTGGATGGAGTGGGA
CAGAGAAATTAACAATTACACAAGCTTAATACACTCCTTAATTGAAGAATCGCAAAACCAGCAAGAAAAG
AATGAACAAGAATTATTGGAATTAGATAAATGGGCAAGTTTGTGGAATTGGTTTAACATAACAAATTGGC
TGTGGTATATAAAATTATTCATAATGATAGTAGGAGGCTTGGTAGGTTTAAGAATAGTTTTTGCTGTACT
TTCTATAGTGAATAGAGTTAGGCAGGGATATTCACCATTATCGTTTCAGACCCACCTCCCAACCCCGAGG
GGACCCGACAGGCCCGAAGGAATAGAAGAAGAAGGTGGAGAGAGAGACAGAGACAGATCCATTCGATTAG
TGAACGGATCTCGACGGTATCGGTTAACTTTTAAAAGAAAAGGGGGGATTGGGGGGTACAGTGCAGGGGA
AAGAATAGTAGACATAATAGCAACAGACATACAAACAAAGAATTACAAAAACAAATTACAAAAATTCAAA
ATTTTATCGATCACGAGACTAGCCTCGAGGGCAAAGTCGCAGGCGCCGGTGTGCGCTTGGACAGCGCGTG
GGAGTGGAGAGTTTAGCAGTGGCTCTAGGAGCCAGGGTCCTGGGTGGCTCCAGCCCGGCTTCTCGCCCTC
CCTCCCCCAGGGTCCGCCCCGCCGCTTTGATGGAGGTGCAAACATTTGGGGGAGGGCGGGGGTGTCGGGA
CTGCGCCCGACGCTTTCCTTACAGGAAGCGCGCGCTGGAGCCCATTGTTGGCCCCCAGCCTCCGGGCCCG
CCCGGCCAGTCTGATATGGCCGCGCACCGCCAATGGGCAGCTGCTCGGTACTTCAAAGGGTGTCCCGCCC
AATCCGCCGCACCCCCCTGCGAGGCCACCTCGGCTGTATTTATGGGGAGGGGACCCATTTTTCTCTTCCC
CAGAGACTTACTCTTGTCGCGCCTTGCGGGAGTTCAAGTGGAGCCACGGCTCCCCAGGCCCTCTCCCCCA
TCCCCGCCCCCTTCCCCCCTCATCCCGATCTCGGTGCTCCTTTGGCGAATGTGCAGGGACCCAGGTGTAA
TCTTTGGGCTCCGCAGAGTGACCCTTTTTCTTGGAAAAGCGGTGGCGAGAGAAGTGAAGGTGGCTGTTGG
GTAGGGAGTCAAGACTCCTGGAAGGTGGAGAGGGTGGCGGGAGGACCGGTCGCCACCATGGTGAGCAAGG
GCGAGGAGCTGTTCACCGGGGTGGTGCCCATCCTGGTCGAGCTGGACGGCGACGTAAACGGCCACAAGTT
CAGCGTGTCCGGCGAGGGCGAGGGCGATGCCACCTACGGCAAGCTGACCCTGAAGTTCATCTGCACCACC
GGCAAGCTGCCCGTGCCCTGGCCCACCCTCGTGACCACCCTGACCTACGGCGTGCAGTGCTTCAGCCGCT
ACCCCGACCACATGAAGCAGCACGACTTCTTCAAGTCCGCCATGCCCGAAGGCTACGTCCAGGAGCGCAC
CATCTTCTTCAAGGACGACGGCAACTACAAGACCCGCGCCGAGGTGAAGTTCGAGGGCGACACCCTGGTG
AACCGCATCGAGCTGAAGGGCATCGACTTCAAGGAGGACGGCAACATCCTGGGGCACAAGCTGGAGTACA
ACTACAACAGCCACAACGTCTATATCATGGCCGACAAGCAGAAGAACGGCATCAAGGTGAACTTCAAGAT
CCGCCACAACATCGAGGACGGCAGCGTGCAGCTCGCCGACCACTACCAGCAGAACACCCCCATCGGCGAC
GGCCCCGTGCTGCTGCCCGACAACCACTACCTGAGCACCCAGTCCGCCCTGAGCAAAGACCCCAACGAGA
AGCGCGATCACATGGTCCTGCTGGAGTTCGTGACCGCCGCCGGGATCACTCTCGGCATGGACGAGCTGTA
CAAGTAAAGCGGCCGCGTCGACAATCAACCTCTGGATTACAAAATTTGTGAAAGATTGACTGGTATTCTT
AACTATGTTGCTCCTTTTACGCTATGTGGATACGCTGCTTTAATGCCTTTGTATCATGCTATTGCTTCCC
GTATGGCTTTCATTTTCTCCTCCTTGTATAAATCCTGGTTGCTGTCTCTTTATGAGGAGTTGTGGCCCGT
TGTCAGGCAACGTGGCGTGGTGTGCACTGTGTTTGCTGACGCAACCCCCACTGGTTGGGGCATTGCCACC
ACCTGTCAGCTCCTTTCCGGGACTTTCGCTTTCCCCCTCCCTATTGCCACGGCGGAACTCATCGCCGCCT
GCCTTGCCCGCTGCTGGACAGGGGCTCGGCTGTTGGGCACTGACAATTCCGTGGTGTTGTCGGGGAAGCT
GACGTCCTTTCCATGGCTGCTCGCCTGTGTTGCCACCTGGATTCTGCGCGGGACGTCCTTCTGCTACGTC
CCTTCGGCCCTCAATCCAGCGGACCTTCCTTCCCGCGGCCTGCTGCCGGCTCTGCGGCCTCTTCCGCGTC
TTCGCCTTCGCCCTCAGACGAGTCGGATCTCCCTTTGGGCCGCCTCCCCGCCTGAATTTCACCGGCGACC
GATTCCTCCCGATAAGTAAATTACAGAAAAGCTTCAGGTTAAATGTAAGAGGATCTTAAATATTGATTTG
GTTTTTGTCTTAATGGTGCCCGGCGTATTTATAAGAACCATTAAATTTCACTAGACCGTTTGTAGTCAGG
GGTGAACGCTGCATGACCCACGCTCTCAAAGTGAGTTGTGTTGCTTTGCGGGAATCCAGCAGTCACATTA
ATGCTGGAAAAAGTTCAGGCAACTAGTGTACTTTGTAGCGGGGTCCGGGAGAGGCTGGGGTCTAGAGTGG
CGATGGGACGAAAGGGTAAAGAAAGTTTTCGGTGTGTGTGTGTGTGTGTGTGTGTGTGTGTGTGTGTGTG
TGTGTGTAGGTAGGTAGGTAGGTAGAAACTGCATCCTCTGCTTGTGTAAATCCGGTTACATGTGTGTAAC
AGAGGTACTGAGATGTGACTGAGTCTCAAGGCCAGGCGATCGGGATTCAGAAGAGGCATTTGCATAACTG
AGCAAGAGCCTTTGCCCCACCCTTCCACGCGGACCCAAGACAAGCGGACAGCTCTGGGTGGGTCACCTTG
AAGCCAGGGGCCCGCCCACATCCCCGCCCACACCCACCTTGAGCGCTTCTCATTGGGCATTCCAGCCTAC
CCAGCTCGGAGTTAGTTACTCCGTAAGTGTGGCCGGAACAGAGTTCGTCCATCTAAAAAGGGAGGGGACC
GGCGAACACATCTAGAGCCACCATGGGATCGGCCATTGAACAAGATGGATTGCACGCAGGTTCTCCGGCC
GCTTGGGTGGAGAGGCTATTCGGCTATGACTGGGCACAACAGACAATCGGCTGCTCTGATGCCGCCGTGT
TCCGGCTGTCAGCGCAGGGGCGCCCGGTTCTTTTTGTCAAGACCGACCTGTCCGGTGCCCTGAATGAACT
GCAGGACGAGGCAGCGCGGCTATCGTGGCTGGCCACGACGGGCGTTCCTTGCGCAGCTGTGCTCGACGTT
GTCACTGAAGCGGGAAGGGACTGGCTGCTATTGGGCGAAGTGCCGGGGCAGGATCTCCTGTCATCTCACC
TTGCTCCTGCCGAGAAAGTATCCATCATGGCTGATGCAATGCGGCGGCTGCATACGCTTGATCCGGCTAC
CTGCCCATTCGACCACCAAGCGAAACATCGCATCGAGCGAGCACGTACTCGGATGGAAGCCGGTCTTGTC
GATCAGGATGATCTGGACGAAGAGCATCAGGGGCTCGCGCCAGCCGAACTGTTCGCCAGGCTCAAGGCGC
GCATGCCCGACGGCGATGATCTCGTCGTGACCCATGGCGATGCCTGCTTGCCGAATATCATGGTGGAAAA
TGGCCGCTTTTCTGGATTCATCGACTGTGGCCGGCTGGGTGTGGCGGACCGCTATCAGGACATAGCGTTG
GCTACCCGTGATATTGCTGAAGAGCTTGGCGGCGAATGGGCTGACCGCTTCCTCGTGCTTTACGGTATCG
CCGCTCCCGATTCGCAGCGCATCGCCTTCTATCGCCTTCTTGACGAGTTCTTCTGAAGGTACCTTTAAGA
CCAATGACTTACAAGGCAGCTGTAGATCTTAGCCACTTTTTAAAAGAAAAGGGGGGACTGGAAGGGCTAA
TTCACTCCCAACGAAGACAAGATCTGCTTTTTGCTTGTACTGGGTCTCTCTGGTTAGACCAGATCTGAGC
CTGGGAGCTCTCTGGCTAACTAGGGAACCCACTGCTTAAGCCTCAATAAAGCTTGCCTTGAGTGCTTCAA
GTAGTGTGTGCCCGTCTGTTGTGTGACTCTGGTAACTAGAGATCCCTCAGACCCTTTTAGTCAGTGTGGA
AAATCTCTAGCAGTAGTAGTTCATGTCATCTTATTATTCAGTATTTATAACTTGCAAAGAAATGAATATC
AGAGAGTGAGAGGAACTTGTTTATTGCAGCTTATAATGGTTACAAATAAAGCAATAGCATCACAAATTTC
ACAAATAAAGCATTTTTTTCACTGCATTCTAGTTGTGGTTTGTCCAAACTCATCAATGTATCTTATCATG
TCTGGCTCTAGCTATCCCGCCCCTAACTCCGCCCAGTTCCGCCCATTCTCCGCCCCATGGCTGACTAATT
TTTTTTATTTATGCAGAGGCCGAGGCCGCCTCGGCCTCTGAGCTATTCCAGAAGTAGTGAGGAGGCTTTT
TTGGAGGCCTAGGCTTTTGCGTCGAGACGTACCCAATTCGCCCTATAGTGAGTCGTATTACGCGCGCTCA
CTGGCCGTCGTTTTACAACGTCGTGACTGGGAAAACCCTGGCGTTACCCAACTTAATCGCCTTGCAGCAC
ATCCCCCTTTCGCCAGCTGGCGTAATAGCGAAGAGGCCCGCACCGATCGCCCTTCCCAACAGTTGCGCAG
CCTGAATGGCGAATGGCGCG
[124 nt withheld, positions 8561-8684]
C
[91 nt withheld, positions 8686-8776]
A
[49 nt withheld, positions 8778-8826]
CCTTTGACGTTGGAGTCCACGTTCTTT
[37 nt withheld, positions 8854-8890]
ACCCTATCTCGGTCTATTCTTTTGATTTATAAGGGATTTTGCCGATTTCGGCCTATTGGTTAAAAAATGA
GCTGATTTAACAAAAATTTAACGCGAATTTTAACAAAATATTAACGTTTACAATTTCC
Features (pLannotate 1.2.2; 25 found; start..end, strand, type, name):
     27..131     +  promoter       AmpR promoter: bla
    132..992     +  CDS            AmpR: β-lactamase; bla; confers resistance to ampicillin, carbenicillin, and related antibiotics
   1163..1751    +  rep_origin     ori: high-copy-number ColE1/pMB1/pBR322/pUC origin of replication
   1934..2026    +  CDS            lacI (fragment): lac repressor; lacI; The lac repressor binds to the lac operator to inhibit transcription in E. coli. This inhibition can be relieved by adding lactose or isopropyl-β-D-thiogalactopyranoside (IPTG).
   2039..2060    +  protein_bind   CAP binding site: CAP binding activates transcription in the presence of cAMP. E. coli catabolite activator protein
   2075..2105    +  promoter       lac promoter: promoter for the E. coli lac operon
   2113..2129    +  protein_bind   lac operator: The lac repressor binds to the lac operator to inhibit transcription in E. coli. This inhibition can be relieved by adding lactose or isopropyl-β-D-thiogalactopyranoside (IPTG). lac repressor encoded by lacI
   2174..2192    +  promoter       T3 promoter: promoter for bacteriophage T3 RNA polymerase
   2220..2441    +  promoter       RSV promoter: Rous sarcoma virus enhancer/promoter
   2448..2628    +  LTR            5' LTR (truncated): truncated 5' long terminal repeat (LTR) from HIV-1
   2672..2797    +  misc_feature   HIV-1 Ψ: packaging signal of human immunodeficiency virus type 1
   2781..3144    +  CDS            HIV-1 gag (fragment): gag protein from human immunodeficiency virus 1; gag
   3239..3575    +  ncRNA          RRE: Accession: RF00036 - HIV Rev response element
   3900..4000    +  CDS            Rev (fragment): human immunodeficiency virus 1 (HIV-1) Rev protein; rev; enhances nuclear export of unspliced and incompletely spliced viral mRNAs
   4019..4135    +  misc_feature   cPPT/CTS: central polypurine tract and central termination sequence of HIV-1
   4818..5537    +  CDS            EGFP: the original enhanced GFP (Yang et al., 1996) mammalian codon-optimized
   5553..6141    +  misc_feature   WPRE: woodchuck hepatitis virus posttranscriptional regulatory element
   6883..7686    +  CDS            NeoR/KanR: aminoglycoside phosphotransferase from Tn5; aph(3')-II (or nptII); confers resistance to neomycin, kanamycin, and G418 (Geneticin®)
   7686..7757    +  CDS            nef (fragment): NEF_HV1Z2 - Experimental evidence at protein level: Swiss-Prot protein existence level 1. Extracellular Nef protein targets CD4(+) T-lymphocytes for apoptosis by interacting with CXCR4 surface receptors. From Human immunodeficiency virus type 1 group M subtype D (isolate Z2/CDC-Z34) (HIV-1).
   7759..7992    +  LTR            3' LTR (ΔU3): self-inactivating 3' long terminal repeat (LTR) from HIV-1
   8064..8185    +  polyA_signal   SV40 poly(A) signal: SV40 polyadenylation signal
   8204..8339    +  rep_origin     SV40 ori: SV40 origin of replication
   8372..8390    -  promoter       T7 promoter: promoter for bacteriophage T7 RNA polymerase
   8398..8553    +  CDS            lacZα (fragment): LacZα fragment of β-galactosidase; lacZ fragment
   8561..9016    +  rep_origin     f1 ori (sequence partly withheld): f1 bacteriophage origin of replication; arrow indicates direction of (+) strand synthesis
