[The description below was written by a language model from this plasmid's Addgene catalogue record and pLannotate feature annotations shown in this document.]
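Description:
T/Brachyury-eGFP Rex Neo is a self-inactivating, HIV-1-derived lentiviral transfer plasmid built on the SIN18 backbone. It is designed to make stable reporter lines in which eGFP fluorescence reports activity of the mouse T/Brachyury promoter. The plasmid is maintained in E. coli through a high-copy ColE1/pUC-type origin and an ampicillin resistance gene. An f1 origin, T3 and T7 promoters and lac/lacZα remnants are left over from the cloning backbone. A recombination-deficient strain (Stbl3) is listed for propagation, as is common for LTR-containing plasmids.

The viral genome is transcribed from an RSV promoter fused to a truncated 5' LTR. Downstream lie the Ψ packaging signal with a gag fragment, the Rev response element and the cPPT/CTS. The genome ends in a ΔU3 3' LTR, which disables LTR promoter activity after integration, so the internal promoters act independently. An SV40 polyadenylation signal and SV40 origin lie beyond the 3' LTR.

Between the cPPT and the 3' LTR are two cassettes. In the first, the 644 bp mouse Brachyury promoter, cloned between ClaI and AgeI sites, sits upstream of EGFP followed by a WPRE to enhance transcript expression. The feature table does not annotate this promoter, but the unannotated gap before EGFP is consistent with its position. In the second, a neomycin/G418 resistance gene is driven, according to the record, by the Rex-1 promoter, which is also unannotated. Rex-1 is a marker of undifferentiated pluripotent cells, so this arrangement presumably allows G418 selection of transduced stem cells before differentiation. The associated publication describes lentiviral vectors for creating stable human embryonic stem cell lines for fluorescent tracking and drug selection during cardiomyocyte differentiation.
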