Addgene plasmid #21222: T/Brachyury-eGFP Rex Neo
Depositing lab: Mark Mercola. Depositing organization: Sanford Burnham Prebys Medical Discovery Institute. Publication: Lentiviral vectors and protocols for creation of stable hESC lines for fluorescent tracking and drug resistance selection of cardiomyocytes. Kita-Matsuo H, Barcova M, Prigozhina N, Salomonis N, Wei K, Jacot JG, Nelson B, Spiering S, Haverslag R, Kim C, Talantova M, Bajpai R, Calzolari D, Terskikh A, McCulloch AD, Price JH, Conklin BR, Chen HS, Mercola M. PLoS ONE. 2009 . 4(4):e5046. 10.1371/journal.pone.0005046 PubMed 19352491.
Backbone
  Vector backbone: SIN18
  Backbone size w/o insert (bp): 7838
  Vector type: Lentiviral
  Selectable markers: Neomycin resistanct marker driven by Rex-1 promoter
Growth in bacteria
  Bacterial resistance: Ampicillin, 100 μg/mL
  Growth temperature: 37°C
  Growth strain: Stbl3
  Copy number: Unknown
Gene/Insert
  Gene/Insert name: Brachyury promoter
  Species: M. musculus (mouse)
  Insert size (bp): 644
  Tag / fusion protein: eGFP (C terminal on backbone)
  Cloning method: Restriction Enzyme; 5′ cloning site claI (not destroyed); 3′ cloning site ageI (not destroyed)
  Sequencing primers: 5′ CTTGATGCCGTTCTTCTGCTT - 3' sequencing only
Terms and licenses: Academic/Nonprofit Terms; Industry Terms: Not Available to Industry
How to cite: T/Brachyury-eGFP Rex Neo was a gift from Mark Mercola (Addgene plasmid # 21222 ; http://n2t.net/addgene:21222 ; RRID:Addgene_21222)
