>Addgene plasmid #21222 | T/Brachyury-eGFP Rex Neo | addgene partial sequence | sequence record 27020 | 21222 with EGFP-N
CCTCGCCCTTGCTCACCATGGTGGCGACCGGTCCTCCCGCCACCCTCTCCACCTTCCAGGAGTCTTGACT
CCCTACCCAACAGCCACCTTCACTTCTCTCGCCACCGCTTTTCCAAGAAAAAGGGTCACTCTGCGGAGCC
CAAAGATTACACCTGGGTCCCTGCACATTCGCCAAAGGAGCACCGAGATCGGGATGAGGGGGGAAGGGGG
CGGGGATGGGGGAGAGGGCCTGGGGAGCCGTGGCTCCACTTGAACTCCCGCAAGGCGCGACAAGAGTAAG
TCTCTGGGGAAGAGAAAAATGGGTCCCCTCCCCATAAATACAGCCGAGGTGGCCTCGCAGGGGGGTGCGG
CGGATTGGGCGGGACACCCTTTGAAGTACCGAGCAGCTGCCCATTGGCGGTGCGCGGCCATATCAGACTG
GCCGGGCGGGCCCGGAGGCTGGGGGCCAACAATGGGCTCCAGCGCGCGCTTCCTGTAAGGAAAGCGTCGG
GCGCAGTCCCGACACCCCCGCCCTCCCCCAAATGTTTGCACCTCCATCAAAGCGGCGGGGCGGACCCTGG
GGGAGGGAGGGCGAGAAGCCGGGCTGGAGCCACCCAGGACCCTGGCTCCTAGAGCCACTGCTAAACTCTC
CACTCCCACGCGCTGTCCAAGCGCACACCGGCGCCTGCGACTTTGCCCTCGAGGCTAGTCTCGTGATCGA
TAAAATTTTGAATTTTTGTAATTTGTTTTTGTAATTCTTT
